>Addgene plasmid #236536 | GFP-mCAMSAP3-Myc | addgene full sequence | sequence record 469283 | Addgene NGS Result
TTGAGATCCTTTTTTTCTGCGCGTAATCTGCTGCTTGCAAACAAAAAAACCACCGCTACCAGCGGTGGTT
TGTTTGCCGGATCAAGAGCTACCAACTCTTTTTCCGAAGGTAACTGGCTTCAGCAGAGCGCAGATACCAA
ATACTGTTCTTCTAGTGTAGCCGTAGTTAGGCCACCACTTCAAGAACTCTGTAGCACCGCCTACATACCT
CGCTCTGCTAATCCTGTTACCAGTGGCTGCTGCCAGTGGCGATAAGTCGTGTCTTACCGGGTTGGACTCA
AGACGATAGTTACCGGATAAGGCGCAGCGGTCGGGCTGAACGGGGGGTTCGTGCACACAGCCCAGCTTGG
AGCGAACGACCTACACCGAACTGAGATACCTACAGCGTGAGCTATGAGAAAGCGCCACGCTTCCCGAAGG
GAGAAAGGCGGACAGGTATCCGGTAAGCGGCAGGGTCGGAACAGGAGAGCGCACGAGGGAGCTTCCAGGG
GGAAACGCCTGGTATCTTTATAGTCCTGTCGGGTTTCGCCACCTCTGACTTGAGCGTCGATTTTTGTGAT
GCTCGTCAGGGGGGCGGAGCCTATGGAAAAACGCCAGCAACGCGGCCTTTTTACGGTTCCTGGCCTTTTG
CTGGCCTTTTGCTCACATGTTCTTTCCTGCGTTATCCCCTGATTCTGTGGATAACCGTATTACCGCCTTT
GAGTGAGCTGATACCGCTCGCCGCAGCCGAACGACCGAGCGCAGCGAGTCAGTGAGCGAGGAAGCGGAAG
AGCGCCCAATACGCAAACCGCCTCTCCCCGCGCGTTGGCCGATTCATTAATGCAGCTGGCACGACAGGTT
TCCCGACTGGAAAGCGGGCAGTGAGCGCAACGCAATTAATGTGAGTTAGCTCACTCATTAGGCACCCCAG
GCTTTACACTTTATGCTTCCGGCTCGTATGTTGTGTGGAATTGTGAGCGGATAACAATTTCACACAGGAA
ACAGCTATGACCATGATTACGCCAAGCTCTAGCTAGAGGTCGACGGTATACAGACATGATAAGATACATT
GATGAGTTTGGACAAACCACAACTAGAATGCAGTGAAAAAAATGCTTTATTTGTGAAATTTGTGATGCTA
TTGCTTTATTTGTAACCATTATAAGCTGCAATAAACAAGTTGGGGTGGGCGAAGAACTCCAGCATGAGAT
CCCCGCGCTGGAGGATCATCCAGCCGGCGTCCCGGAAAACGATTCCGAAGCCCAACCTTTCATAGAAGGC
GGCGGTGGAATCGAAATCTCGTGATGGCAGGTTGGGCGTCGCTTGGTCGGTCATTTCGAACCCCAGAGTC
CCGCTCAGAAGAACTCGTCAAGAAGGCGATAGAAGGCGATGCGCTGCGAATCGGGAGCGGCGATACCGTA
AAGCACGAGGAAGCGGTCAGCCCATTCGCCGCCAAGCTCTTCAGCAATATCACGGGTAGCCAACGCTATG
TCCTGATAGCGGTCCGCCACACCCAGCCGGCCACAGTCGATGAATCCAGAAAAGCGGCCATTTTCCACCA
TGATATTCGGCAAGCAGGCATCGCCATGGGTCACGACGAGATCCTCGCCGTCGGGCATGCGCGCCTTGAG
CCTGGCGAACAGTTCGGCTGGCGCGAGCCCCTGATGCTCTTCGTCCAGATCATCCTGATCGACAAGACCG
GCTTCCATCCGAGTACGTGCTCGCTCGATGCGATGTTTCGCTTGGTGGTCGAATGGGCAGGTAGCCGGAT
CAAGCGTATGCAGCCGCCGCATTGCATCAGCCATGATGGATACTTTCTCGGCAGGAGCAAGGTGAGATGA
CAGGAGATCCTGCCCCGGCACTTCGCCCAATAGCAGCCAGTCCCTTCCCGCTTCAGTGACAACGTCGAGC
ACAGCTGCGCAAGGAACGCCCGTCGTGGCCAGCCACGATAGCCGCGCTGCCTCGTCCTGCAGTTCATTCA
GGGCACCGGACAGGTCGGTCTTGACAAAAAGAACCGGGCGCCCCTGCGCTGACAGCCGGAACACGGCGGC
ATCAGAGCAGCCGATTGTCTGTTGTGCCCAGTCATAGCCGAATAGCCTCTCCACCCAAGCGGCCGGAGAA
CCTGCGTGCAATCCATCTTGTTCAATCATGCGAAACGATCCTCATCCTGTCTCTTGATCAGATCCGAAAA
TGGATATACAAGCTCCCGGGAGCTTTTTGCAAAAGCCTAGGCCTCCAAAAAAGCCTCCTCACTACTTCTG
GAATAGCTCAGAGGCAGAGGCGGCCTCGGCCTCTGCATAAATAAAAAAAATTAGTCAGCCATGGGGCGGA
GAATGGGCGGAACTGGGCGGAGTTAGGGGCGGGATGGGCGGAGTTAGGGGCGGGACTATGGTTGCTGACT
AATTGAGATGCATGCTTTGCATACTTCTGCCTGCTGGGGAGCCTGGGGACTTTCCACACCTGGTTGCTGA
CTAATTGAGATGCATGCTTTGCATACTTCTGCCTGCTGGGGAGCCTGGGGACTTTCCACACCCTAACTGA
CACACATTCCACAGAATTAATTCGCGTTAAATTTTTGTTAAATCAGCTCATTTTTTAACCAATAGGCCGA
AATCGGCAAAATCCCTTATAAATCAAAAGAATAGACCGAGATAGGGT
[37 nt withheld, positions 2638-2674]
AAAGAACGTGGACTCCAACGTCAAAGG
[49 nt withheld, positions 2702-2750]
T
[91 nt withheld, positions 2752-2842]
G
[124 nt withheld, positions 2844-2967]
GGGGATACCCCCTAGAGCCCCAGCTGGTTCTTTCCGCCTCAGAAGCCATAGAGCCCACCGCATCCCCAGC
ATGCCTGCTATTGTCTTCCCAATCCTCCCCCTTGCTGTCCTGCCCCACCCCACCCCCCAGAATAGAATGA
CACCTACTCAGACAATGCGATGCAATTTCCTCATTTTATTAGGAAAGGACAGTGGGAGTGGCACCTTCCA
GGGTCAAGGAAGGCACGGGGGAGGGGCAAACAACAGATGGCTGGCAACTAGAAGGCACAGTCGAGGCTGA
TCAGCGGTTTAAACTTAAGCTGGAGACCGTTTAAACTCAATGATGATGATGATGATGGTCGACGGCGCTA
TTCAGATCCTCTTCTGAGATGAGTTTTTGTTCGGGCCCAAGCTTGGTACCGCCACCCTTCTTGGGCGTGG
TGGGCTTCTTGCTTTGCCAAAGGTGTCCCTGGATAGTGAAGGCGTCTACACTCATAGACATGGTTTTAGC
AGGGATCTGGGTGAACCGTTTGCGATCCGAGTTGTACTTATAGATGCCTTCGACCATGGCAGGAGTGACG
GTCCGAGGCCCATAGCCTGCCAGCCTCGATAGCTCCTCTGTCTCCCCAGACAGAGTGTAGAGGGCCCGGA
ACTGGCAGCTTGAGTCCCGAAAGAGAATCAGGAAGTGGTTGGCCTTGCTTTTCTCGATTTCCTCTAGAAT
TCTGTTCTTCTGGGGCTCATTCACCTTGCCTGCCAGGCAGCAGTGTGACAAGGCATTGTGGATGATAAAC
TTGTTAGACTTGGCGCTGGGTTCCTTGTATAGCCGGGGACCTGTGTACTCAGGCACTGATGCTGGGGAGG
ATGCATTGCTTCCATTCTCCCAGTCACGTTCTCGACTGCCAGGCAGGCGGCTTGGAGACATGAGGCCTGA
TGGAGAAGGGGCCCGAGAGGTGGGCCTCTTCACACCAAGGTTATTGGGAGCCTCGTTGGCCACCGTAGAT
AGGGACAGCGTGGACTGGGAATAGACCTTGCTGAGCCGTGAACCCAGCAGGCCGCGGGCTGGGCTTCGTG
CCAAGGCCGAGTCATCACAGCAACCAGAGCGTGGCCGGGTGGCCCTGCGCCCGCCCCGCCCTGGTCCCCC
GGTCCCTGAGGCCCGGGGCCGTAGCACCTTATCAAGGTCATCCATCAGTTTCAGTTGTGCTCGGCGTTCA
TACTCAAGTCTTGTGAAGTCCCCCCGCCGGGGGCCCACCTCCTCCTCAGCTGGGGCCATGGCTCTGGTAG
TAGGAGCCAAGGTGGCCACTGGAGCCGCAGAGGCTACAACAGGAGTTGTAAAGGCCAAGCCTGGAGCCTC
CTGAGCCAGCCTGGCGGCCTCCTCCCGTTTCTGCTCCTTCTCTGCCTCCTGCCACTGTTTGCGCCGCCGG
GCTTCCTCTACCCGCCTCTGCTGACGCTCCAGCAGGCTAGCTCGCTTCTGAGCCATCTCATCCTCAGGCT
TGTCTTCGTCCTTATAAAAGAATCCAAGCCCTGATCGGGGCTCTCCCTCAGAAGATGCCTCTTCCTCTAA
GGAATCCTCAGCCCCAGGGGGGCTCCCATCTCCTTCCTCATCAGCAGCAGGCTCCCCCAGGCTGGCTAGA
GGGATCTCAATGAGGGCAGGCTTGGTGGTGGGCTCCTCGGGAGGTGTCCCCTCCGACAGGAGGATAGAGG
AGCGAGTCTGTACAGGCACCTGGCTGGGTGAAAACTTGCGTAGGTGAGGGAGGCTGTCTACATCATGGGG
TGGTGTGAGTACCCTTGTCAAAGGTGCAAGCTTCAGCTCTGCCGGCCTTGCATGTTTTGGACTACGGGGT
GTTGGGCTGGGGCCTGGCCCAGGGCTGCGTCGGGCAGCTGGGGCACGACGGGCAGGGCTGGGGGATGCTG
CTTTAGGCCCAGTGGCGGGTCCAGGAATGACCCAGGCTGCAGGTGGTGGGGCAGGTCCAGGAGCTTCTGG
AGGGGCTAGAAGCCGCTGTTGCTGGTCTGTGAGCCTCTGCATGTCCCGCTGCAGAGAGCTCAGAGCGGCA
CTCAGCTTACTGACTGCTCTATTGTAATCCCCAAGTCCCTCTGGGGGCACTGGGCCCAGGTCTGGAGAGA
AGGTAACTGACTTGTGCCGTAAGGACGGCTCACCCTGGCCCTCACCTGCTGGCCGTTCCCCACCAGGAAC
TGAGCCCAGCTCAGCTTCCTCCTCGGCCTCCCCTGCAGCCTCCCGAGGCTGCACCTGCAGGAAAGCGCTC
TTGCCCAGCCTCTGCCTATGCTTGGCAAAGATTGCCTCAATGCGTCGTTTCTGTGCCTCTATGGCTCGGC
GCTTCTCCTCCAGCCTGGCTCCCAGCTCACTCATCTCTGAGCTCAAGGCCTCAGGTGCTACGGGGGTGGA
TGTTGGAGACCCCAATCCTGACTCAGCCTCAGCCTTCACCAGCTGTTTCTTGCGTTCAGCAAAACTGGTC
ATCTTCACTTCGGAGTTGTTGGCTGCTGGGGATGAAGCCACAGCTTTGGGGGAACCCTCGGATGGGGGTG
GTGGTTTCAGTATCTCTCCTGTTGAGCAGGGAGATGATTTTGAAGGGTTCTCAGGGTGTGATATATAGAT
AGGCGCCTTGTTGAGCCTATCAGACAGCGGCTTTGAGGCTCCTTCGGGAGGGTAGGGGGAGAGTGGTGGT
TTGGAGAGACCCTCAGGAGAATGGAGGTAGAAACTGCCATCAGCAGCCCCATCAGGGAGCAGTCGGGGCT
CAGCACTGTGAATGATCTGCAGGGCCTCTTCAATCGTGGGTAGGTCTCCAGATTCTGGGGCTGGCTGAGC
AGAATTCCGGGATGATGTTGACACAGGACGTGGAGGACCCAGACTGTCTGAGCTGACGGAGCGGAGCAGG
ACAGGATCTCCCATGACGACATCCACATCGCTGTCCAGGCCAAAGGGAGTGCTGAACGACACAGCCTGGG
AGAGGGGACGGCTAAGCTGACAGTTCCAGGCTTTGCCAAGAGCCTCCATGTGAGACATTGATGGAGAGGA
CTTCAGGGAGCCTGTGGATCCTCGGAGTGGAGACTGGGGACCACCAGGTGACAGAAGTGGGTGACGGAAG
TTGAAGACAGGAGAACTGCTGCCACTGTTGTTCTGAGATGGAACAGTCTCTGTATTCCGGGGGGAGACAG
CATGTCCATCAGGCAAGTCTTTGGCCTGCACAAAATCAGGCTTCAGAACCTCAAAGCACATATACATCTC
AGCCAACAGCACCACCAGGTTGACCTTGAGGGGTGGTGGGACATACAGCAAGTCTTCAAGGGACAGGGGG
CAGCCTCGAGGAAGATGGGAGGCACAGAAGTCTTGCACCAGCTGGAGGTTGTATAGACTGTCTGCCACAG
ACATGGGGTCCTTGAGGCACACCTCCTCAAGTCGTAATAGCTGGGGACAATAGCAGTGGATGGTGGCAGC
CAGTGCTGCCCCACTGGCCAGGTCCTGAAGGGTAGTCACATTTGGAAAGCAGGGAGCCCTTCGGGCAATG
GCACGGTCCTTGCGATATCGAATCGAGGGCTGGGCAGGAGAGGCCCCATCCAGAGGGGCTGCAGGAGATG
CACGCTGGGCTGCTTCTTGTTCTGTCTTCTCCTGCAGCCGCCGAACAGTTGTGTCTACCCAGAAAAGGAG
TTTGTGCTCCAAGCTGCTCAGAGCCAAGGGACCAGGTAGTGTCTTTGTCCACTCAAATGAGAAGGCAACC
ATGAGAGCATCGATGACAGCTAGGTGGGCTCCCATGAGAATTGGCTGGTGTTTCAGGTCAGCCTCGCGCA
CTGGGTGCTCAGGCAGTGAAGGCACCGTGCCCCTCCTCGCCAGCAAGGCCAACAGAGCAGAGGGACTGGG
GGATGGCTCGAGCTGTGGCGGTGCCTGGCGCCAGGCCCGACAGTATAGTTCCGCAGAGAGCAGCAGCCGC
GTCACTGGGGGCTTCACGTGCTCCTGTGCGTACTGATCGGTGTAGAAGGGTTCCCACAGCTCCGGAGGCA
CATGCTCTGCTCCCCCGAATGCGGCCCGCAGCACCCACGCCAGACTCGCCGCCGCCTTGGCTCGAGAGAA
ATCGTACTGGTCCAAAGACTTGATCTCGGGGACCAGGAAAGTCCTCCGCAGTGGCCCGGACCCTGCGGGC
GCCGCTTCCACCATGCGGCCGCTCTTGTACAGCTCGTCCATGCCGAGAGTGATCCCGGCGGCGGTCACGA
ACTCCAGCAGGACCATGTGATCGCGCTTCTCGTTGGGGTCTTTGCTCAGGGCGGACTGGGTGCTCAGGTA
GTGGTTGTCGGGCAGCAGCACGGGGCCGTCGCCGATGGGGGTGTTCTGCTGGTAGTGGTCGGCGAGCTGC
ACGCTGCCGTCCTCGATGTTGTGGCGGATCTTGAAGTTCACCTTGATGCCGTTCTTCTGCTTGTCGGCCA
TGATATAGACGTTGTGGCTGTTGTAGTTGTACTCCAGCTTGTGCCCCAGGATGTTGCCGTCCTCCTTGAA
GTCGATGCCCTTCAGCTCGATGCGGTTCACCAGGGTGTCGCCCTCGAACTTCACCTCGGCGCGGGTCTTG
TAGTTGCCGTCGTCCTTGAAGAAGATGGTGCGCTCCTGGACGTAGCCTTCGGGCATGGCGGACTTGAAGA
AGTCGTGCTGCTTCATGTGGTCGGGGTAGCGGCTGAAGCACTGCACGCCGTAGGTCAGGGTGGTCACGAG
GGTGGGCCAGGGCACGGGCAGCTTGCCGGTGGTGCAGATGAACTTCAGGGTCAGCTTGCCGTAGGTGGCA
TCGCCCTCGCCCTCGCCGGACACGCTGAACTTGTGGCCGTTTACGTCGCCGTCCAGCTCGACCAGGATGG
GCACCACCCCGGTGAACAGCTCCTCGCCCTTGCTCACCATGGTGGCGGATCCACTAGTTCTAGAGGGCCC
GTTTAAACGCTAGCCAGCTTGGGTCTCCCTATAGTGAGTCGTATTAATTTCGATAAGCCAGTAAGCAGTG
GGTTCTCTAGTTAGCCAGAGAGCTCTGCTTATATAGACCTCCCACCGTACACGCCTACCGCCCATTTGCG
TCAATGGGGCGGAGTTGTTACGACATTTTGGAAAGTCCCGTTGATTTTGGTGCCAAAACAAACTCCCATT
GACGTCAATGGGGTGGAGACTTGGAAATCCCCGTGAGTCAAACCGCTATCCACGCCCATTGATGTACTGC
CAAAACCGCATCACCATGGTAATAGCGATGACTAATACGTAGATGTACTGCCAAGTAGGAAAGTCCCATA
AGGTCATGTACTGGGCATAATGCCAGGCGGGCCATTTACCGTCATTGACGTCAATAGGGGGCGTACTTGG
CATATGATACACTTGATGTACTGCCAAGTGGGCAGTTTACCGTAAATACTCCACCCATTGACGTCAATGG
AAAGTCCCTATTGGCGTTACTATGGGAACATACGTCATTATTGACGTCAATGGGCGGGGGTCGTTGGGCG
GTCAGCCAGGCGGGCCATTTACCGTAAGTTATGTAACGCGGAACTCCATATATGGGCTATGAACTAATGA
CCCCGTAATTGATTACTATTAATAACTAGTCAATAATCAATGTCAACGCGTATATCTGGCCCGTACATCG
CGAAGCAGCGCAAAACGCCTAACCCTAAGCAGATTCTTCATGCAATTGTCGGTCAAGCCTTGCCTTGTTG
TAGCTTAAATTTTGCTCGCGCACTACTCAGCGACCTCCAACACACAAGCAGGGAGCAGATACTGGCTTAA
CTATGCGGCATCAGAGCAGATTGTACTGAGAGTGCACCATAGGGGATCGGGAGATCTCCCGATCCGTCGA
CGTCAGGTGGCACTTTTCGGGGAAATGTGCGCGGAACCCCTATTTGTTTATTTTTCTAAATACATTCAAA
TATGTATCCGCTCATGAGACAATAACCCTGATAAATGCTTCAATAATATTGAAAAAGGAAGAGTATGAGT
ATTCAACATTTCCGTGTCGCCCTTATTCCCTTTTTTGCGGCATTTTGCCTTCCTGTTTTTGCTCACCCAG
AAACGCTGGTGAAAGTAAAAGATGCTGAAGATCAGTTGGGTGCACGAGTGGGTTACATCGAACTGGATCT
CAACAGCGGTAAGATCCTTGAGAGTTTTCGCCCCGAAGAACGTTTTCCAATGATGAGCACTTTTAAAGTT
CTGCTATGTGGCGCGGTATTATCCCGTATTGACGCCGGGCAAGAGCAACTCGGTCGCCGCATACACTATT
CTCAGAATGACTTGGTTGAGTACTCACCAGTCACAGAAAAGCATCTTACGGATGGCATGACAGTAAGAGA
ATTATGCAGTGCTGCCATAACCATGAGTGATAACACTGCGGCCAACTTACTTCTGACAACGATCGGAGGA
CCGAAGGAGCTAACCGCTTTTTTGCACAACATGGGGGATCATGTAACTCGCCTTGATCGTTGGGAACCGG
AGCTGAATGAAGCCATACCAAACGACGAGCGTGACACCACGATGCCTGTAGCAATGGCAACAACGTTGCG
CAAACTATTAACTGGCGAACTACTTACTCTAGCTTCCCGGCAACAATTAATAGACTGGATGGAGGCGGAT
AAAGTTGCAGGACCACTTCTGCGCTCGGCCCTTCCGGCTGGCTGGTTTATTGCTGATAAATCTGGAGCCG
GTGAGCGTGGGTCTCGCGGTATCATTGCAGCACTGGGGCCAGATGGTAAGCCCTCCCGTATCGTAGTTAT
CTACACGACGGGGAGTCAGGCAACTATGGATGAACGAAATAGACAGATCGCTGAGATAGGTGCCTCACTG
ATTAAGCATTGGTAACTGTCAGACCAAGTTTACTCATATATACTTTAGATTGATTTAAAACTTCATTTTT
AATTTAAAAGGATCTAGGTGAAGATCCTTTTTGATAATCTCATGACCAAAATCCCTTAACGTGAGTTTTC
GTTCCACTGAGCGTCAGACCCCGTAGAAAAGATCAAAGGATCTTC
Features (pLannotate 1.2.2; 23 found; start..end, strand, type, name):
      1..589     +  rep_origin     ori: high-copy-number ColE1/pMB1/pBR322/pUC origin of replication
    772..864     +  CDS            lacI (fragment): lac repressor; lacI; The lac repressor binds to the lac operator to inhibit transcription in E. coli. This inhibition can be relieved by adding lactose or isopropyl-β-D-thiogalactopyranoside (IPTG).
    877..898     +  protein_bind   CAP binding site: CAP binding activates transcription in the presence of cAMP. E. coli catabolite activator protein
    913..943     +  promoter       lac promoter: promoter for the E. coli lac operon
    951..967     +  protein_bind   lac operator: The lac repressor binds to the lac operator to inhibit transcription in E. coli. This inhibition can be relieved by adding lactose or isopropyl-β-D-thiogalactopyranoside (IPTG). lac repressor encoded by lacI
   1040..1161    -  polyA_signal   SV40 poly(A) signal: SV40 polyadenylation signal
   1156..1314    -  CDS            ble (fragment): BLE_KLEPN - Experimental evidence at protein level: Swiss-Prot protein existence level 1. Binding protein with a strong affinity to the bleomycin family of antibiotics. Binds to CL990; an antimitotic-antibiotic compound. From Klebsiella pneumoniae.
   1338..2129    -  CDS            neo: KKA2_KLEPN - Also known as kan, nptII. Experimental evidence at protein level: Swiss-Prot protein existence level 1. Resistance to kanamycin, neomycin, paromomycin, ribostamycin, butirosin and gentamicin B. From Klebsiella pneumoniae.
   2196..2525    -  promoter       SV40 promoter: SV40 enhancer and early promoter
   2539..2967    -  rep_origin     f1 ori (sequence partly withheld): f1 bacteriophage origin of replication; arrow indicates direction of (+) strand synthesis
   2988..3009    -  promoter       SV40 promoter (fragment): SV40 enhancer and early promoter
   3013..3237    -  polyA_signal   bGH poly(A) signal: bovine growth hormone polyadenylation signal
   3287..3304    -  CDS            capTEV™ (fragment): composite tag for in vivo biotinylation, TEV protease cleavage, and 6xHis tagging
   3362..7111    -  CDS            Camsap3: CAMP3_MOUSE - Also known as Kiaa1543 From Mus musculus (Mouse).
   7121..7837    -  CDS            EGFP: EGFP is a basic (constitutively fluorescent) green fluorescent protein published in 1996, derived from Aequorea victoria. It is reported to be a rapidly-maturing weak dimer with moderate acid sensitivity.
   7844..7862    -  misc_feature   MCS (fragment): pBluescript multiple cloning site
   7895..7913    -  promoter       T7 promoter: promoter for bacteriophage T7 RNA polymerase
   7929..7962    -  LTR            5' LTR (truncated) (fragment): truncated 5' long terminal repeat (LTR) from HIV-1
   7958..8161    -  promoter       CMV promoter: human cytomegalovirus (CMV) immediate early promoter
   8162..8541    -  enhancer       CMV enhancer: human cytomegalovirus immediate early enhancer
   8696..8748    +  misc_feature   bom (fragment): basis of mobility region from pBR322
   8807..8911    +  promoter       AmpR promoter: bla
   8912..9772    +  CDS            AmpR: β-lactamase; bla; confers resistance to ampicillin, carbenicillin, and related antibiotics
