[The description below was written by a language model from this plasmid's Addgene catalogue record and pLannotate feature annotations shown in this document.]
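Description:
GFP-mCAMSAP3-Myc is a mammalian expression plasmid of about 9.9 kb for producing wild-type mouse CAMSAP3 (also known as Nezha or Kiaa1543), a microtubule-associated protein, as a fluorescent fusion. The catalogue lists the backbone as pcDNA3.1-Zeo+. It is maintained in E. coli through a high-copy ColE1/pUC-type origin and selected with ampicillin via the bla gene and its own promoter. An f1 origin is also present.

The expression cassette is driven by the human cytomegalovirus immediate-early enhancer and promoter, with a T7 promoter just downstream that could support in vitro transcription. EGFP is placed at the N terminus, followed directly by the roughly 3.75 kb Camsap3 coding sequence, which the record says was inserted between NotI and KpnI sites. Transcripts are terminated by the bovine growth hormone polyadenylation signal. The catalogue states a C-terminal Myc tag. The automated annotation does not call a Myc epitope, but it does flag a short His-tag-like fragment downstream of the insert, which may reflect vector-encoded tag sequence.

One discrepancy is worth noting. Although the backbone name implies zeocin selection, the sequenced plasmid carries a full-length neomycin/kanamycin phosphotransferase gene under the SV40 early promoter with an SV40 polyadenylation signal, plus only a partial ble fragment. This suggests that G418 rather than zeocin would be the relevant mammalian selection. The short lac, HIV LTR and bom annotations appear to be backbone remnants or partial matches. The construct is intended for expressing and visualising CAMSAP3 in mammalian cells, and it was deposited with a study of paracingulin's interaction with microtubules.
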