Addgene plasmid #236536: GFP-mCAMSAP3-Myc
Purpose: For expression of mCAMSAP3 in mammalian cells
Depositing lab: Sandra Citi. Depositing organization: University of Geneva. Publication: Evidence for an interaction of paracingulin with microtubules. Flinois A, Mutero-Maeda A, Montessuit S, Citi S. MicroPubl Biol. 2024 Oct 14;2024:10.17912/micropub.biology.001341. doi: 10.17912/micropub.biology.001341. eCollection 2024. PubMed 39469042.
Backbone
  Vector backbone: pcDNA3.1-Zeo+
  Vector type: Mammalian Expression
Growth in bacteria
  Bacterial resistance: Ampicillin, 100 μg/mL
  Growth temperature: 37°C
  Growth strain: DH5alpha
  Copy number: High Copy
Gene/Insert
  Gene/Insert name: CAMSAP3
  Species: M. musculus (mouse)
  Insert size (bp): 3756
  Mutation: WT
  Entrez Gene: Camsap3 (a.k.a. 2310057J16Rik, Kiaa1543, Nezha)
  Tag / fusion protein: GFP (N terminal on insert); Myc (C terminal on insert)
  Cloning method: Restriction Enzyme; 5′ cloning site Not1 (unknown if destroyed); 3′ cloning site Kpn1 (unknown if destroyed)
Terms and licenses: Academic/Nonprofit Terms; Industry Terms: Not Available to Industry
Depositor comments: S2554 (Plasmid collection number)
How to cite: GFP-mCAMSAP3-Myc was a gift from Sandra Citi (Addgene plasmid # 236536 ; http://n2t.net/addgene:236536 ; RRID:Addgene_236536)
